>Addgene plasmid #39480 | pGEX-p53 R175H | addgene partial sequence | sequence record 51209 | pGEX-5 5'-GGGCTGGCAAGCCACGTTTGGTG-3'
AGTTCTGTTCCAGGGGCCCCTGGGATCCGAGGGCCGCAGTCAGATCCTAGCGTCGAGCCCCCTCTGAGTC
AGGAAACATTTTCAGACCTATGGAAACTACTTCCTGAAAACAACGTTCTGTCCCCCTTGCCGTCCCAAGC
AATGGATGATTTGATGCTGTCCCCGGACGATATTGAACAATGGTTCACTGAAGACCCAGGTCCAGATGAA
GCTCCCAGAATGCCAGAGGCTGCTCCCCGCGTGGCCCCTGCACCAGCAGCTCCTACACCGGCGGCCCCTG
CACCAGCCCCCTCCTGGCCCCTGTCATCTTCTGTCCCTTCCCAGAAAACCTACCAGGGCAGCTACGGTTT
CCGTCTGGGCTTCTTGCATTCTGGGACAGCCAAGTCTGTGACTTGCACGTACTCCCCTGCCCTCAACAAG
ATGTTTTGCCAACTGGCCAAGACCTGCCCTGTGCAGCTGTGGGTTGATTCCACACCCCCGCCCGGCACCC
GCGTCCGCGCCATGGCCATCTACAAGCAGTCACAGCACATGACGGAGGTTGTGAGGCACTGCCCCCACCA
TGAGCGCTGCTCAGATAGCGATGGTCTGGCCCCTCCTCAGCATCTTATCCGAGTGGAAGGAAATTTGCGT
GTGGAGTATTTGGATGACAGAAACACTTTTCGACATAGTGTGGTGGTGCCCTATGAGCCGCCTGAGGTTG
GCTCTGACTGTACCACCATCCACTACAACTACATGTGTAACAGTTCCTGCATGGGCGGCATGAACCGGAG
GCCCATCCTCACCATCATCACACTGGAAGACTCCAGTGGTAATCTACTGGGACGGAACAGCTTTGAGGTG
CGTGTTTGTGCCTGTCCTGGGAGAGACCGGCGCACAGA
