[The description below was written by a language model from this plasmid's Addgene catalogue record.]
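Description:
pGEX-p53 R175H is a bacterial expression plasmid built on the pGEX-6P-1 backbone and designed to produce a mutant form of human p53 as a glutathione S-transferase fusion in E. coli. It is selected with ampicillin and is recorded as low copy. No feature table accompanies the entry, so the promoter and origin are not stated. pGEX-series vectors generally drive the GST fusion from an IPTG-inducible tac promoter with a plasmid-borne lacI repressor. The 6P variants also place a PreScission protease site between GST and the cloned protein, so the tag can be removed after purification.

The insert is the human TP53 coding sequence, cloned in frame downstream of the backbone's N-terminal GST tag. The 5′ junction is a retained BamHI site, and the 3′ junction is an XhoI-to-SalI ligation of compatible ends that destroyed both sites. The insert carries two changes relative to the reference protein. R175H is the intended mutation, a well-known cancer hotspot substitution in the DNA-binding domain that disrupts p53 folding and transcriptional function. P72R is noted by the depositor as a known variant, corresponding to the common codon 72 polymorphism rather than a deliberate change.

The GST tag allows affinity capture on glutathione resin, which makes the construct suitable for purifying recombinant mutant p53 and for GST pull-down or other in vitro binding assays, typically alongside a wild-type p53 counterpart. The associated publication concerns ARID1A and SWI/SNF chromatin remodelling as tumour suppressors in gynecologic cancers, which suggests use in protein interaction studies, although the record does not state the specific experiment.
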