Addgene plasmid #39480: pGEX-p53 R175H
Depositing lab: Ie-Ming Shih. Depositing organization: Johns Hopkins University and School of Medicine. Publication: ARID1A, a factor that promotes formation of SWI/SNF-mediated chromatin remodeling, is a tumor suppressor in gynecologic cancers. Guan B, Wang TL, Shih IeM. Cancer Res. 2011 Nov 1;71(21):6718-27. Epub 2011 Sep 7. 10.1158/0008-5472.CAN-11-1562 PubMed 21900401.
Backbone
  Vector backbone: pGEX-6p-1
  Backbone manufacturer: Amersham
  Vector type: Bacterial Expression
Growth in bacteria
  Bacterial resistance: Ampicillin, 100 μg/mL
  Growth temperature: 37°C
  Growth strain: DH5alpha
  Copy number: Low Copy
Gene/Insert
  Gene/Insert name: TP53
  Species: H. sapiens (human)
  Mutation: P72R and R175H
  Entrez Gene: TP53 (a.k.a. BCC7, BMFS5, LFS1, P53, TRP53)
  Tag / fusion protein: GST (N terminal on backbone)
  Cloning method: Restriction Enzyme; 5′ cloning site BamHI (not destroyed); 3′ cloning site XhoI to SalI (destroyed during cloning)
  Sequencing primers: 5′ pGEX-5; 3′ pGEX-3
Terms and licenses: Academic/Nonprofit Terms; Industry Terms: Not Available to Industry
Depositor comments: Please note that the p53 insert in this plasmid contains a known P72R variant when compared to GenBank ID NP_000537.3
How to cite: pGEX-p53 R175H was a gift from Ie-Ming Shih (Addgene plasmid # 39480 ; http://n2t.net/addgene:39480 ; RRID:Addgene_39480)
